>Addgene plasmid #12844 | DCT.VV.Orf156 | addgene partial sequence | sequence record 19233 | T7 5'-TAATACGACTCACTATAGGG-3'
AGTACCCTTCACCGAATTCCAGCTGAACCACCATGGCGGAAACTAAAGAGTTTAAAACTTTGTATAATCT
TTTTATAGATAGTTATTTACAAAAATTAGCTCAACATTCTATCCCTACTAATGTCACTTGTGCTATTCAT
ATAGGAGAGGTTATAGGACAGTTTAAAAATTGCGCGCTCCGAATAACTAACAAATGCATGAGTAATTCTC
GACTTAGTTTCACACTCATGGTTGAATCATTTATTGAAGTGATTTCATTGCTTCCGGAAAAGGATAGAAG
AGCTATCGCTGAAGAAATAGGAATAGATCTAGACGATGTACCTAGTGCGGTATCCAAGCTAGAAAAGAAC
TGTAATGCGTATGCGGAGGTTAATAATATTATAGATATGCAGAAATTAGATATCGGAGAATGTTCGGCTC
CGCCCGGTCAACATATGCTTTTACAGATAGTTAATACAGGATCCGCGGAAGCAAATTGTGGTTTACAGAC
AATTGTTAAGTCCTTAAATAAAATATACGTTCCACCTATTATCGAAAACCGATTGCCGTATTACGATCCG
TGGTTTCTAGTGGGTGTAGCAATTATTCTAGTTATTTTTACTGTAGCTATTTGTTCTATTAGACGAAATC
TGGCTCTTAAATACAGATACGGAACGTTTTTATACGTTTAAGCAATTCCCGGGGATCCGAATAAAGGGTC
AAGACAATTCTGCAGATATCCAGCACAGTGGCGGCCGCTCGAGTCTAGAGGGCCCGCGGGT
