[The description below was written by a language model from this plasmid's Addgene catalogue record.]
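Description:
DCT.VV.Orf156 is a mammalian expression plasmid carrying a single vaccinia virus open reading frame, built on the commercial pcDNA 3.1D V5-His-TOPO backbone (about 5.5 kb without insert). The insert, VV.Orf156 (also listed as VV_WR_048), is 639 bp and is flanked by BamHI sites that remain intact on both sides, so it can be released by digestion. The plasmid is maintained at high copy in standard E. coli cloning strains under ampicillin selection, and it carries a neomycin resistance marker that allows G418 selection of transfected mammalian cells. No feature table is provided with the record. Backbones of this family generally drive the insert from a CMV promoter, with a T7 promoter site upstream (consistent with the T7 sequencing primer listed) and optional C-terminal V5 and His tags. Whether this ORF is in frame with those tags is not stated.

The plasmid belongs to a library of individually cloned vaccinia virus ORFs, made to identify the poxvirus determinants recognised by CD8+ T cells and so support rational design and characterisation of smallpox vaccines. In that setting, each clone is expressed in mammalian cells so that the viral protein can be processed and presented, and T cell responses can then be screened ORF by ORF. The construct was designed for screening and may differ from the current canonical sequence of the gene. The "Orf156" name applies only within this library; the corresponding names in the Copenhagen and WR strains, along with sequencing notes, are given in the library's accompanying data spreadsheet. The depositors advise checking the quality control sequence first.
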