Addgene plasmid #12844: DCT.VV.Orf156
Purpose: This plasmid was designed for screening purposes and may contain discrepancies relative to the current canonical GenBank version of the gene.
Depositing lab: Jack Bennink & Jon Yewdell. Depositing organization: National Institute of Allergy and Infectious Diseases (NIAID). Publication: Identification of poxvirus CD8+ T cell determinants to enable rational design and characterization of smallpox vaccines. Tscharke DC, Karupiah G, Zhou J, Palmore T, Irvine KR, Haeryfar SM, Williams S, Sidney J, Sette A, Bennink JR, Yewdell JW. J Exp Med. 2005 January 3; 201(1): 95–104. 10.1084/jem.20041912 PubMed 15623576.
Backbone
  Vector backbone: pcDNA 3.1D V5-His-TOPO
  Backbone manufacturer: Invitrogen
  Backbone size w/o insert (bp): 5514
  Vector type: Mammalian Expression
  Selectable markers: Neomycin (select with G418)
Growth in bacteria
  Bacterial resistance: Ampicillin, 100 μg/mL
  Growth temperature: 37°C
  Growth strain: DH5alpha
  Copy number: High Copy
Gene/Insert
  Gene/Insert name: VV.Orf156 (alt name: VV_WR_048)
  Species: Vaccinia Virus
  Insert size (bp): 639
  Cloning method: Restriction Enzyme; 5′ cloning site BamHI (not destroyed); 3′ cloning site BamHI (not destroyed)
  Sequencing primers: 5′ Universal T7
Terms and licenses: Academic/Nonprofit Terms; Industry Terms: Not Available to Industry
Depositor comments: Please see the Vaccinia kit page ( https://www.addgene.org/vvorf/ ) for more information. The kit page contains the supplemental VVOrfData spreadsheet, which includes important information about this plasmid. The plasmid and insert names provided here relate only to this library. The name of the ORF (if present) in VACV strain Copenhagen and the name of the ORF (if annotated) in VACV strain WR sequence can be found in VVOrfData spreadsheet. Please note that the amino acid sequence given for each ORF in the spreadsheet may contain some errors. Additionally, changes from the expected sequence may be present in these plasmids. Please see Addgene's quality control sequence and sequencing notes in the VVOrfData spreadsheet before ordering this plasmid.
How to cite: DCT.VV.Orf156 was a gift from Jack Bennink & Jon Yewdell (Addgene plasmid # 12844 ; http://n2t.net/addgene:12844 ; RRID:Addgene_12844)
